>Addgene plasmid #230654 | AiP1431 - pAAV-AiE2142m-minBG-SYFP2-WPRE3-BGHpA | addgene full sequence | sequence record 471009 | Addgene NGS Result
CCTGCAGGCAGCTGCGCGCTCGCTCGCTCACTGAGGCCGCCCGGGCGTCGGGCGACCTTTGGTCGCCCGG
CCTCAGTGAGCGAGCGAGCGCGCAGAGAGGGAGTGGCCAACTCCATCACTAGGGGTTCCTGCGGCCGCAC
GCGTTGTAAGAGTAATAATCGCCGGCGCTGGTACATCTGTGTTACTGCTATGTGAATGAGCCCTGTCTGG
CTGTGGCATCTGCAGAGCTCAGCTACTGCCTGTCTGAAAGTTCTTAATCATTTTTATTTTTAGGTTGTGT
TGTTTTGTTTTGTTTTGTTTTTGTTACACAGTTTTGGGGGAGGTACCATGTGCTAGAACTACTTCTAAGA
AAATAATTAAAGACATAGTTTCTCTGGACAGAAATTTGATCCTATTCTTTGTGTTTGATATGTTTTTATT
TAGTTCACGAATAATAATGGATCCTGGAAGCATGTATCTAAGTAGATTGAAAGGTTCGAAAATCAAATTT
TGGAAACGATCGTTTACCTCTTCCTTCCACAGAAGAAAGGCTACTGTCTTGAGGACAGCTAAGTGACCAC
ATGGGCTTGATTACTGACCACAGAGCCAACAACTGCTTGTTTTGGCTGCAGCTACTTCTATTTTAGCTTT
GACAGTACACCCCAGAGACAAACTTAAAAAAGTTAGTGTGGGAACTGAAAGGCCACAGTTTCTCATTGTT
TGCTCTCACCCATTGAGCCCTAAGTCAGGGTGTATGAAATCACTTCACAGTGGTCAGCACAGCAAATGGA
CAAGGAAAGCTCTGGTGGGGGGCGCCGGCGGAGCTCGGGCTGGGCATAAAAGTCAGGGCAGAGCCATCTA
TTGCTTACATTTGCTTCTGGGATCCAGATCTTTCGAAGCTAGCGCTACCGGTCGCCACCATGGTGAGCAA
GGGCGAGGAGCTGTTCACCGGGGTGGTGCCCATCCTGGTCGAGCTGGACGGCGACGTAAACGGCCACAAG
TTCAGCGTGTCCGGCGAGGGCGAGGGCGATGCCACCTACGGCAAGCTGACCCTGAAGCTGATCTGCACCA
CCGGCAAGCTGCCCGTGCCCTGGCCCACCCTCGTGACCACCCTGGGCTACGGCGTGCAGTGCTTCGCCCG
CTACCCCGACCACATGAAGCAGCACGACTTCTTCAAGTCCGCCATGCCCGAAGGCTACGTCCAGGAGCGC
ACCATCTTCTTCAAGGACGACGGCAACTACAAGACCCGCGCCGAGGTGAAGTTCGAGGGCGACACCCTGG
TGAACCGCATCGAGCTGAAGGGCATCGACTTCAAGGAGGACGGCAACATCCTGGGGCACAAGCTGGAGTA
CAACTACAACAGCCACAACGTCTATATCACCGCCGACAAGCAGAAGAACGGCATCAAGGCCAACTTCAAG
ATCCGCCACAACATCGAGGACGGCGGCGTGCAGCTCGCCGACCACTACCAGCAGAACACCCCCATCGGCG
ACGGCCCCGTGCTGCTGCCCGACAACCACTACCTGAGCTACCAGTCCAAGCTGAGCAAAGACCCCAACGA
GAAGCGCGATCACATGGTCCTGCTGGAGTTCGTGACCGCCGCCGGGATCACTCTCGGCATGGACGAGCTG
TACAAGTAAGTCGACGGCGCGCCGCGGCCGCGAATTCGATATCATAATCAACCTCTGGATTACAAAATTT
GTGAAAGATTGACTGGTATTCTTAACTATGTTGCTCCTTTTACGCTATGTGGATACGCTGCTTTAATGCC
TTTGTATCATGCTATTGCTTCCCGTATGGCTTTCATTTTCTCCTCCTTGTATAAATCCTGGTTAGTTCTT
GCCACGGCGGAACTCATCGCCGCCTGCCTTGCCCGCTGCTGGACAGGGGCTCGGCTGTTGGGCACTGACA
ATTCCGTGGCTCGAGAGATCTTCGACTGTGCCTTCTAGTTGCCAGCCATCTGTTGTTTGCCCCTCCCCCG
TGCCTTCCTTGACCCTGGAAGGTGCCACTCCCACTGTCCTTTCCTAATAAAATGAGGAAATTGCATCGCA
TTGTCTGAGTAGGTGTCATTCTATTCTGGGGGGTGGGGTGGGGCAGGACAGCAAGGGGGAGGATTGGGAA
GACAATAGCAGGCATGAGATCTCACGTGCGGACCGAGCGGCCGCAGGAACCCCTAGTGATGGAGTTGGCC
ACTCCCTCTCTGCGCGCTCGCTCGCTCACTGAGGCCGGGCGACCAAAGGTCGCCCGACGCCCGGGCTTTG
CCCGGGCGGCCTCAGTGAGCGAGCGAGCGCGCAGCTGCCTGCAGGGGCGCCTGATGCGGTATTTTCTCCT
TACGCATCTGTGCGGTATTTCACACCGCATA
[95 nt withheld, positions 2342-2436]
T
[46 nt withheld, positions 2438-2483]
C
[141 nt withheld, positions 2485-2625]
CCTTTGACGTTGGAGTCCACGTTCTTT
[37 nt withheld, positions 2653-2689]
ACTCTATCTCGGGCTATTCTTTTGATTTATAAGGGATTTTGCCGATTTCGGTCTATTGGTTAAAAAATGA
GCTGATTTAACAAAAATTTAACGCGAATTTTAACAAAATATTAACGTTTACAATTTTATGGTGCACTCTC
AGTACAATCTGCTCTGATGCCGCATAGTTAAGCCAGCCCCGACACCCGCCAACACCCGCTGACGCGCCCT
GACGGGCTTGTCTGCTCCCGGCATCCGCTTACAGACAAGCTGTGACCGTCTCCGGGAGCTGCATGTGTCA
GAGGTTTTCACCGTCATCACCGAAACGCGCGAGACGAAAGGGCCTCGTGATACGCCTATTTTTATAGGTT
AATGTCATGATAATAATGGTTTCTTAGACGTCAGGTGGCACTTTTCGGGGAAATGTGCGCGGAACCCCTA
TTTGTTTATTTTTCTAAATACATTCAAATATGTATCCGCTCATGAGACAATAACCCTGATAAATGCTTCA
ATAATATTGAAAAAGGAAGAGTATGAGTATTCAACATTTCCGTGTCGCCCTTATTCCCTTTTTTGCGGCA
TTTTGCCTTCCTGTTTTTGCTCACCCAGAAACGCTGGTGAAAGTAAAAGATGCTGAAGATCAGTTGGGTG
CACGAGTGGGTTACATCGAACTGGATCTCAACAGCGGTAAGATCCTTGAGAGTTTTCGCCCCGAAGAACG
TTTTCCAATGATGAGCACTTTTAAAGTTCTGCTATGTGGCGCGGTATTATCCCGTATTGACGCCGGGCAA
GAGCAACTCGGTCGCCGCATACACTATTCTCAGAATGACTTGGTTGAGTACTCACCAGTCACAGAAAAGC
ATCTTACGGATGGCATGACAGTAAGAGAATTATGCAGTGCTGCCATAACCATGAGTGATAACACTGCGGC
CAACTTACTTCTGACAACGATCGGAGGACCGAAGGAGCTAACCGCTTTTTTGCACAACATGGGGGATCAT
GTAACTCGCCTTGATCGTTGGGAACCGGAGCTGAATGAAGCCATACCAAACGACGAGCGTGACACCACGA
TGCCTGTAGCAATGGCAACAACGTTGCGCAAACTATTAACTGGCGAACTACTTACTCTAGCTTCCCGGCA
ACAATTAATAGACTGGATGGAGGCGGATAAAGTTGCAGGACCACTTCTGCGCTCGGCCCTTCCGGCTGGC
TGGTTTATTGCTGATAAATCTGGAGCCGGTGAGCGTGGGTCTCGCGGTATCATTGCAGCACTGGGGCCAG
ATGGTAAGCCCTCCCGTATCGTAGTTATCTACACGACGGGGAGTCAGGCAACTATGGATGAACGAAATAG
ACAGATCGCTGAGATAGGTGCCTCACTGATTAAGCATTGGTAACTGTCAGACCAAGTTTACTCATATATA
CTTTAGATTGATTTAAAACTTCATTTTTAATTTAAAAGGATCTAGGTGAAGATCCTTTTTGATAATCTCA
TGACCAAAATCCCTTAACGTGAGTTTTCGTTCCACTGAGCGTCAGACCCCGTAGAAAAGATCAAAGGATC
TTCTTGAGATCCTTTTTTTCTGCGCGTAATCTGCTGCTTGCAAACAAAAAAACCACCGCTACCAGCGGTG
GTTTGTTTGCCGGATCAAGAGCTACCAACTCTTTTTCCGAAGGTAACTGGCTTCAGCAGAGCGCAGATAC
CAAATACTGTTCTTCTAGTGTAGCCGTAGTTAGGCCACCACTTCAAGAACTCTGTAGCACCGCCTACATA
CCTCGCTCTGCTAATCCTGTTACCAGTGGCTGCTGCCAGTGGCGATAAGTCGTGTCTTACCGGGTTGGAC
TCAAGACGATAGTTACCGGATAAGGCGCAGCGGTCGGGCTGAACGGGGGGTTCGTGCACACAGCCCAGCT
TGGAGCGAACGACCTACACCGAACTGAGATACCTACAGCGTGAGCTATGAGAAAGCGCCACGCTTCCCGA
AGGGAGAAAGGCGGACAGGTATCCGGTAAGCGGCAGGGTCGGAACAGGAGAGCGCACGAGGGAGCTTCCA
GGGGGAAACGCCTGGTATCTTTATAGTCCTGTCGGGTTTCGCCACCTCTGACTTGAGCGTCGATTTTTGT
GATGCTCGTCAGGGGGGCGGAGCCTATGGAAAAACGCCAGCAACGCGGCCTTTTTACGGTTCCTGGCCTT
TTGCTGGCCTTTTGCTCACATGT
Features (pLannotate 1.2.2; 14 found; start..end, strand, type, name):
     12..39      +  repeat_region  AAV2 ITR (fragment): inverted terminal repeat of adeno-associated virus serotype 2 inverted
     68..95      +  repeat_region  AAV2 ITR (fragment): inverted terminal repeat of adeno-associated virus serotype 2 inverted
    900..1616    +  CDS            SYFP2: SYFP2 is a basic (constitutively fluorescent) yellow fluorescent protein published in 2006, derived from Aequorea victoria. It is reported to be a very rapidly-maturing monomer with moderate acid sensitivity.
   1656..1813    +  misc_feature   WPRE (fragment): woodchuck hepatitis virus posttranscriptional regulatory element
   1819..1899    +  misc_feature   WPRE (fragment): woodchuck hepatitis virus posttranscriptional regulatory element
   1916..2027    +  polyA_signal   bGH poly(A) signal: bovine growth hormone polyadenylation signal
   2145..2285    +  repeat_region  AAV2 ITR: inverted terminal repeat of adeno-associated virus serotype 2 inverted
   2290..2341    -  misc_feature   bom (fragment): basis of mobility region from pBR322
   2360..2815    +  rep_origin     f1 ori (sequence partly withheld): f1 bacteriophage origin of replication; arrow indicates direction of (+) strand synthesis
   2816..2865    -  misc_feature   bom (fragment): basis of mobility region from pBR322
   2967..3002    -  CDS            rop (fragment): Rop protein, which maintains plasmids at low copy number; rop
   3097..3201    +  promoter       AmpR promoter: bla
   3202..4062    +  CDS            AmpR: β-lactamase; bla; confers resistance to ampicillin, carbenicillin, and related antibiotics
   4233..4821    +  rep_origin     ori: high-copy-number ColE1/pMB1/pBR322/pUC origin of replication
