[The description below was written by a language model from this plasmid's Addgene catalogue record and pLannotate feature annotations shown in this document.]
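Description:
AiP1431 - pAAV-AiE2142m-minBG-SYFP2-WPRE3-BGHpA is an AAV transfer plasmid built on a pAAV2 backbone, intended for packaging an enhancer-driven fluorescent reporter into recombinant adeno-associated virus for delivery to brain tissue. In bacteria it is maintained as a high-copy plasmid through a ColE1/pUC-type origin and selected with ampicillin via the β-lactamase gene and its native promoter. The backbone also carries an f1 phage origin and short remnants of pBR322 bom and rop sequences. The sequenced record is about 4.9 kb.

The payload lies between AAV2 inverted terminal repeats, which provide the cis signals for genome replication and encapsidation. The downstream ITR is annotated in full, whereas only two short fragments of the upstream ITR were detected by the automated annotation. Between the upstream ITR and the reporter lies roughly 800 bp that carries no annotation. By the construct name and catalogue fields, this region should hold the AiE2142m enhancer followed by the minimal beta-globin promoter (minBG). The minimal promoter is expected to have little activity of its own, so the pattern of expression is determined by the enhancer. The cassette drives SYFP2, a rapidly maturing monomeric yellow fluorescent protein derived from Aequorea victoria. It is followed by WPRE3, a shortened woodchuck hepatitis virus posttranscriptional element (annotated as two WPRE fragments) that boosts transcript expression while saving packaging space, and by a bovine growth hormone polyadenylation signal.

The plasmid belongs to a collection of enhancer AAVs developed for genetic access to cortical cell types, and SYFP2 fluorescence serves to label the cells in which the enhancer is active. The record says only that AiE2142m targets specific brain cell populations and does not name them.
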