Addgene plasmid #230654: AiP1431 - pAAV-AiE2142m-minBG-SYFP2-WPRE3-BGHpA
Purpose: AiE2142m is an enhancer sequence, designed to drive AAV-mediated transgene expression in specific populations of brain cells
Depositing lab: Allen Institute for Brain Science & Bosiljka Tasic. Depositing organization: Allen Institute. Publication: A suite of enhancer AAVs and transgenic mouse lines for genetic access to cortical cell types. Ben-Simon Y, Hooper M, Narayan S, Daigle TL, Dwivedi D, Way SW, Oster A, Stafford DA, Mich JK, Taormina MJ, Martinez RA, Opitz-Araya X, Roth JR, Alexander JR, Allen S, Amster A, Arbuckle J, Ayala A, Baker PM, Bakken TE, Barcelli T, Barta S, Bendrick J, Bertagnolli D, Bielstein C, Bishwakarma P, Bowlus J, Boyer G, Brouner K, Casian B, Casper T, Chakka AB, Chakrabarty R, Chance RK, Chavan S, Clark M, Colbert K, Collman F, Daniel S, Departee M, DiValentin P, Donadio N, Dotson N, Egdorf T, Fliss T, Gabitto M, Garcia J, Gary A, Gasperini M, Gloe J, Goldy J, Gore BB, Graybuck L, Greisman N, Haeseleer F, Halterman C, Haradon Z, Hastings SD, Helback O, Ho W, Hockemeyer D, Huang C, Huff S, Hunker A, Johansen N, Jones D, Juneau Z, Kalmbach B, Kannan M, Khem S, Kussick E, Kutsal R, Larsen R, Lee C, Lee AY, Leibly M, Lenz GH, Li S, Liang E, Lusk N, Madigan Z, Malloy J, Malone J, McCue R, Melchor J, Mollenkopf T, Moosman S, Morin E, Newman D, Ng L, Ngo K, Omstead V, Otto S, Oyama A, Pena N, Pham T, Phillips E, Pom CA, Potekhina L, Ransford S, Ray PL, Rette D, Reynoldson C, Rimorin C, Rocha D, Ruiz A, Sanchez REA, Sawyer L, Sedeno-Cortes A, Sevigny JP, Shapovalova N, Shepard N, Shulga L, Sigler AR, Siverts L, Soliman S, Somasundaram S, Staats B, Stewart K, Szelenyi E, Tieu M, Trader C, Tran A, van Velthoven CTJ, Walker M, Wang Y, Weed N, Wirthlin M, Wood T, Wynalda B, Yao Z, Zhou T, Ariza J, Dee N, Reding M, Ronellenfitch K, Mufti S, Sunkin SM, Smith KA, Esposito L, Waters J, Thyagarajan B, Yao S, Lein ES, Zeng H, Levi BP, Ngai J, Ting JT, Tasic B. Cell. 2025 May 16:S0092-8674(25)00513-6. doi: 10.1016/j.cell.2025.05.002. PubMed 40403729.
Backbone
  Vector backbone: pAAV2
  Vector type: AAV
Growth in bacteria
  Bacterial resistance: Ampicillin, 100 μg/mL
  Growth temperature: 37°C
  Growth strain: NEB Stable
  Copy number: High Copy
Gene/Insert
  Gene/Insert name: SYFP2
  Species: Synthetic
  Promoter: minBG
  Cloning method: Gibson Cloning
Terms and licenses: Academic/Nonprofit Terms; Industry Terms: Not Available to Industry
How to cite: AiP1431 - pAAV-AiE2142m-minBG-SYFP2-WPRE3-BGHpA was a gift from Allen Institute for Brain Science & Bosiljka Tasic (Addgene plasmid # 230654 ; http://n2t.net/addgene:230654 ; RRID:Addgene_230654)
